Addgene plasmid #74204: pMXspuro-GFP-NBR1-dLIR
Purpose: Retroviral expression of GFP-NBR1 with aa 727-738 deletion
Depositing lab: Jayanta Debnath. Depositing organization: University of California, San Francisco (UCSF). Publication: NBR1 enables autophagy-dependent focal adhesion turnover. Kenific CM, Stehbens SJ, Goldsmith J, Leidal AM, Faure N, Ye J, Wittmann T, Debnath J. J Cell Biol. 2016 Feb 29;212(5):577-590. Epub 2016 Feb 22. 10.1083/jcb.201503075 PubMed 26903539.
Backbone
  Vector backbone: pMXs-puro
  Backbone size w/o insert (bp): 6900
  Total vector size (bp): 10450
  Modifications to backbone: Insert was digested with BglII/XhoI to ligate into the vector which was digested with BamHI/XhoI.
  Vector type: Mammalian Expression, Retroviral
  Selectable markers: Puromycin
Growth in bacteria
  Bacterial resistance: Ampicillin, 100 μg/mL
  Growth temperature: 37°C
  Growth strain: NEB Stable
  Copy number: High Copy
Gene/Insert
  Gene/Insert name: neighbor of BRCA1 gene 1 (alt name: NBR1)
  Species: H. sapiens (human)
  Insert size (bp): 2865
  Mutation: Deleted amino acids 727-738
  Entrez Gene: NBR1 (a.k.a. 1A1-3B, IAI3B, M17S2, MIG19)
  Tag / fusion protein: GFP (N terminal on insert)
  Cloning method: Restriction Enzyme; 5′ cloning site BamHI (destroyed during cloning); 3′ cloning site XhoI (not destroyed)
  Sequencing primers: 5′ GACGGCATCGCAGCTTGGATACAC
Resource information
  A portion of this plasmid was derived from a plasmid made by: GFP-NBR1 was cloned from pMXs-IP-GFP-NBR1, a gift from Noboru Mizushima (Addgene plasmid # 38283)
Terms and licenses: Academic/Nonprofit Terms; Industry Terms: Not Available to Industry
How to cite: pMXspuro-GFP-NBR1-dLIR was a gift from Jayanta Debnath (Addgene plasmid # 74204 ; http://n2t.net/addgene:74204 ; RRID:Addgene_74204)
