[The description below was written by a language model from this plasmid's Addgene catalogue record.]
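Description:
pMXspuro-GFP-NBR1-dLIR is a retroviral mammalian expression plasmid built on the pMXs-puro backbone, a Moloney murine leukemia virus-derived vector in which the payload sits between viral long terminal repeats and is packaged into particles when the plasmid is introduced into a suitable packaging cell line. The record lists a backbone of about 6.9 kb and a total size of about 10.45 kb. In bacteria it is maintained as a high-copy plasmid under ampicillin selection, and the recommended host is a recombination-deficient strain, a common precaution for constructs carrying repeated LTR sequences. Transduced mammalian cells are selected with puromycin. No feature table is provided, so the exact promoter arrangement is not stated; in pMXs-type vectors the insert is generally transcribed from the 5′ LTR.

The insert is human NBR1 (neighbor of BRCA1 gene 1), an autophagy cargo receptor, fused at its N terminus to GFP and carrying a deletion of amino acids 727–738. The "dLIR" in the name indicates that this deletion removes the LC3-interacting region, the motif through which such receptors bind ATG8-family proteins on autophagosomal membranes. The GFP-NBR1 cassette was derived from an earlier pMXs-based GFP-NBR1 plasmid and was moved in as a BglII/XhoI fragment ligated into BamHI/XhoI-cut vector, which destroys the 5′ BamHI site while leaving XhoI intact.

The construct is suited to stable expression of a fluorescently tagged mutant NBR1 for comparison with wild-type GFP-NBR1. The associated work concerns the role of NBR1 in autophagy-dependent focal adhesion turnover.
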