>Addgene plasmid #74204 | pMXspuro-GFP-NBR1-dLIR | addgene partial sequence | sequence record 142806 | pBMN5 5'-GCTTGGATACACGCCGC-3'
CATCCTCTAGACTGCCGGATCTAGCTAGTTAATTAAGGATCTACCATGGTGAGCAAGGGCGAGGAGCTGT
TCACCGGGGTGGTGCCCATCCTGGTCGAGCTGGACGGCGACGTAAACGGCCACAAGTTCAGCGTGTCCGG
CGAGGGCGAGGGCGATGCCACCTACGGCAAGCTGACCCTGAAGTTCATCTGCACCACCGGCAAGCTGCCC
GTGCCCTGGCCCACCCTCGTGACCACCCTGACCTACGGCGTGCAGTGCTTCAGCCGCTACCCCGACCACA
TGAAGCAGCACGACTTCTTCAAGTCCGCCATGCCCGAAGGCTACGTCCAGGAGCGCACCATCTTCTTCAA
GGACGACGGCAACTACAAGACCCGCGCCGAGGTGAAGTTCGAGGGCGACACCCTGGTGAACCGCATCGAG
CTGAAGGGCATCGACTTCAAGGAGGACGGCAACATCCTGGGGCACAAGCTGGAGTACAACTACAACAGCC
ACAACGTCTATATCATGGCCGACAAGCAGAAGAACGGCATCAAGGTGAACTTCAAGATCCGCCACAACAT
CGAGGACGGCAGCGTGCAGCTCGCCGACCACTACCAGCAGAACACCCCCATCGGCGACGGCCCCGTGCTG
CTGCCCGACAACCACTACCTGAGCACCCAGTCCGCCCTGAGCAAAGACCCCAACGAGAAGCGCGATCACA
TGGTCCTGCTGGAGTTCGTGACCGCCGCCGGGATCACTCTCGGCATGGACGAGCTGTACAAGGGTGGCGG
TGGCTCGGGCGGTGGTGGGTCGGGTGGCGGCGGATCTATCGATGAATTGAATTCACGCGTTCGCGAGT
