>Addgene plasmid #74204 | pMXspuro-GFP-NBR1-dLIR | addgene partial sequence | sequence record 142807 | pBABE3 5'-ACCCTAACTGACACACATTCC-3'
ANNGGGCNGCGGCCGCTCGAGTCATAGCGTTGGCTGTACCAGTCGTTGTTGTTTAACTGAAGAAGTTCTG
TCACAACCTGCAGGATATTGTAATTGTGTTTCTTCAGCAGCCGTAGGTTCAGCTGCCTGTCACAGAATCC
CATTTCAAAGAGATGGGCCATCAGGGCTGCTGTCTGATCTTCAGAAATTATTGGCTGTGCAGTGACTGGT
GGCCCAGCAAACAGGGCCTTGTATGCAGAGGCAGCAACAGACAAAGCCCCCTTCACCAGTCCTCCAGCAA
TGCTGCTCCCATGATGGTGCCTTGAGTGGTCATAGCTCTTCTGTCTGCTGTTTACAAGTCCTGATGAGCC
TCTGGGCTCTCCTCTGATCTGATCAGGGACTGAAGAAACTTCTGGTATGGTAACTGGTAAATCCACTCCT
GGGGAACCATGATGATGTACACAAGGAGAGCTCCTGGGCAGTGACGGTGGAAGCTCCACTACCTCTGGGA
TTAGGGGCACTGTTTCCAGAGTCTGTGAGGTCGTGAGGATGTCACTTATGCTGTGCTCCTGTGGCTGGTT
CTCCCCTCCAGGGAGTCTTTCCCCAGCCTCAGCTGGTTCCTGCCCAGCCTCAACCCCAGGCTTGCCTTCA
GCACCTCGCTCCAGGCCTGGCTGTGAGAGCGCAGAGCTGTACATAGAATCCCCCAGGGGGCGGCTGGTAT
CAAAGCAAGAGGACTGACTTTGAACTTCATCTTTGAGCTCATCCTCCTCCTCCTCATCCTCCTCATCCTC
CTCCTCCTCCATGACAGCTTCTTCCTCAGCGATATGG
